>Addgene plasmid #110496 | Src-EGFP | addgene full sequence | sequence record 210497 | Addgene NGS Result
CGTTACATAACTTACGGTAAATGGCCCGCCTGGCTGACCGCCCAACGACCCCCGCCCATTGACGTCAATA
ATGACGTATGTTCCCATAGTAACGCCAATAGGGACTTTCCATTGACGTCAATGGGTGGAGTATTTACGGT
AAACTGCCCACTTGGCAGTACATCAAGTGTATCATATGCCAAGTACGCCCCCTATTGACGTCAATGACGG
TAAATGGCCCGCCTGGCATTATGCCCAGTACATGACCTTATGGGACTTTCCTACTTGGCAGTACATCTAC
GTATTAGTCATCGCTATTACCATGGTGATGCGGTTTTGGCAGTACATCAATGGGCGTGGATAGCGGTTTG
ACTCACGGGGATTTCCAAGTCTCCACCCCATTGACGTCAATGGGAGTTTGTTTTGGCACCAAAATCAACG
GGACTTTCCAAAATGTCGTAACAACTCCGCCCCATTGACGCAAATGGGCGGTAGGCGTGTACGGTGGGAG
GTCTATATAAGCAGAGCTGGTTTAGTGAACCGTCAGATCCGCTAGCGCTACCGGACTCAGATCTCGAGCT
CAAGCTTCGAATTCATGGGCAGCAACAAGAGCAAGCCCAAGGACGCCAGCCAGCGGCGCCGCAGCCTGGA
GCCCTCGGAAAACGTGCACGGGGCAGGGGGCGCCTTCCCGGCCTCACAGACACCGAGCAAGCCCGCCTCC
GCCGACGGCCACCGCGGGCCCAGCGCCGCCTTCGTGCCGCCCGCGGCCGAGCCCAAGCTCTTCGGAGGCT
TCAACTCCTCGGACACCGTCACCTCCCCGCAGAGGGCGGGGCCTCTGGCAGGTGGGGTGACCACCTTTGT
GGCCCTCTATGACTATGAGTCACGGACAGAGACTGACCTGTCCTTCAAGAAAGGGGAGCGGCTGCAGATT
GTTAACAACACGGAGGGAGACTGGTGGCTGGCACACTCGCTGAGCACGGGACAGACCGGTTACATCCCCA
GCAACTATGTGGCGCCCTCCGACTCCATCCAGGCTGAGGAGTGGTACTTTGGCAAGATCACTAGACGGGA
ATCAGAGCGGCTGCTGCTCAACGCCGAGAACCCGAGAGGGACCTTCCTCGTGAGGGAGAGTGAGACCACA
AAAGGTGCCTACTGCCTCTCTGTATCCGACTTCGACAATGCCAAGGGCCTAAATGTGAAACACTACAAGA
TCCGCAAGCTGGACAGCGGCGGTTTCTACATCACCTCCCGCACCCAGTTCAACAGCCTGCAGCAGCTCGT
GGCTTACTACTCCAAACATGCTGATGGCCTGTGTCACCGCCTCACTACCGTATGTCCCACATCCAAGCCT
CAGACCCAGGGATTGGCCAAGGATGCGTGGGAGATCCCCCGGGAGTCCCTGCGGCTGGAGGTCAAGCTGG
GCCAGGGTTGCTTCGGAGAGGTGTGGATGGGGACCTGGAACGGCACCACGAGGGTTGCCATCAAAACTCT
GAAGCCAGGCACCATGTCCCCAGAGGCCTTCCTGCAGGAGGCCCAAGTCATGAAGAAACTGAGGCACGAG
AAACTGGTGCAGCTGTATGCTGTGGTGTCGGAAGAACCCATTTACATTGTGACAGAGTACATGAACAAGG
GGAGTCTGCTGGACTTTCTCAAGGGGGAAACGGGCAAATATTTGCGGCTACCCCAGCTGGTGGACATGTC
TGCTCAGATCGCTTCAGGCATGGCCTATGTGGAGCGGATGAACTATGTGCACCGGGACCTTCGAGCCGCC
AATATCCTAGTAGGGGAGAACCTGGTGTGCAAAGTGGCCGACTTTGGGTTGGCCCGGCTCATAGAAGACA
ACGAATACACAGCCCGGCAAGGTGCCAAATTCCCCATCAAGTGGACCGCCCCTGAAGCTGCTCTGTACGG
CAGGTTCACCATCAAGTCGGATGTGTGGTCCTTTGGGATTCTGCTGACCGAGCTCACCACTAAGGGAAGA
GTGCCCTATCCTGGGATGGTGAACCGTGAGGTTCTGGACCAGGTGGAGCGGGGCTACCGGATGCCTTGTC
CCCCCGAGTGCCCCGAGTCCCTGCATGACCTTATGTGCCAGTGCTGGCGGAAGGAGCCCGAGGAGCGGCC
CACCTTCGAGTACCTGCAGGCCTTCCTGGAAGACTACTTTACGTCCACTGAGCCACAGTACCAGCCCGGG
GAGAACCTAAGGGATCCACCGGTCGCCACCATGGTGAGCAAGGGCGAGGAGCTGTTCACCGGGGTGGTGC
CCATCCTGGTCGAGCTGGACGGCGACGTAAACGGCCACAAGTTCAGCGTGTCCGGCGAGGGCGAGGGCGA
TGCCACCTACGGCAAGCTGACCCTGAAGTTCATCTGCACCACCGGCAAGCTGCCCGTGCCCTGGCCCACC
CTCGTGACCACCCTGACCTACGGCGTGCAGTGCTTCAGCCGCTACCCCGACCACATGAAGCAGCACGACT
TCTTCAAGTCCGCCATGCCCGAAGGCTACGTCCAGGAGCGCACCATCTTCTTCAAGGACGACGGCAACTA
CAAGACCCGCGCCGAGGTGAAGTTCGAGGGCGACACCCTGGTGAACCGCATCGAGCTGAAGGGCATCGAC
TTCAAGGAGGACGGCAACATCCTGGGGCACAAGCTGGAGTACAACTACAACAGCCACAACGTCTATATCA
TGGCCGACAAGCAGAAGAACGGCATCAAGGTGAACTTCAAGATCCGCCACAACATCGAGGACGGCAGCGT
GCAGCTCGCCGACCACTACCAGCAGAACACCCCCATCGGCGACGGCCCCGTGCTGCTGCCCGACAACCAC
TACCTGAGCACCCAGTCCGCCCTGAGCAAAGACCCCAACGAGAAGCGCGATCACATGGTCCTGCTGGAGT
TCGTGACCGCCGCCGGGATCACTCTCGGCATGGACGAGCTGTACAAGTAAAGCGGCCGCGACTCTAGATC
ATAATCAGCCATACCACATTTGTAGAGGTTTTACTTGCTTTAAAAAACCTCCCACACCTCCCCCTGAACC
TGAAACATAAAATGAATGCAATTGTTGTTGTTAACTTGTTTATTGCAGCTTATAATGGTTACAAATAAAG
CAATAGCATCACAAATTTCACAAATAAAGCATTTTTTTCACTGCATTCTAGTTGTGGTTTGTCCAAACTC
ATCAATGTATCTTAAGGCGTAAATTGTAAGCGTTAATATTTTGTTAAAATTCGCGTTAAATTTTTGTTAA
ATCAGCTCATTTTTTAACCAATAGGCCGAAATCGGCAAAATCCCTTATAAATCAAAAGAATAGACCGAGA
TAGGGT
[37 nt withheld, positions 3297-3333]
AAAGAACGTGGACTCCAACGTCAAAGG
[49 nt withheld, positions 3361-3409]
T
[91 nt withheld, positions 3411-3501]
G
[124 nt withheld, positions 3503-3626]
CAGGTGGCACTTTTCGGGGAAATGTGCGCGGAACCCCTATTTGTTTATTTTTCTAAATACATTCAAATAT
GTATCCGCTCATGAGACAATAACCCTGATAAATGCTTCAATAATATTGAAAAAGGAAGAGTCCTGAGGCG
GAAAGAACCAGCTGTGGAATGTGTGTCAGTTAGGGTGTGGAAAGTCCCTAGGCTCCCCAGCAGGCAGAAG
TATGCAAAGCATGCATCTCAATTAGTCAGCAACCAGGTGTGGAAAGTCCCCAGGCTCCCCAGCAGGCAGA
AGTATGCAAAGCATGCATCTCAATTAGTCAGCAACCATAGTCCCGCCCCTAACTCCGCCCATCCCGCCCC
TAACTCCGCCCAGTTCCGCCCATTCTCCGCCCCATGGCTGACTAATTTTTTTTATTTATGCAGAGGCCGA
GGCCGCCTCGGCCTCTGAGCTATTCCAGAAGTAGTGAGGAGGCTTTTTTGGAGGCCTAGGCTTTTGCAAA
GATCGATCAAGAGACAGGATGAGGATCGTTTCGCATGATTGAACAAGATGGATTGCACGCAGGTTCTCCG
GCCGCTTGGGTGGAGAGGCTATTCGGCTATGACTGGGCACAACAGACAATCGGCTGCTCTGATGCCGCCG
TGTTCCGGCTGTCAGCGCAGGGGCGCCCGGTTCTTTTTGTCAAGACCGACCTGTCCGGTGCCCTGAATGA
ACTGCAAGACGAGGCAGCGCGGCTATCGTGGCTGGCCACGACGGGCGTTCCTTGCGCAGCTGTGCTCGAC
GTTGTCACTGAAGCGGGAAGGGACTGGCTGCTATTGGGCGAAGTGCCGGGGCAGGATCTCCTGTCATCTC
ACCTTGCTCCTGCCGAGAAAGTATCCATCATGGCTGATGCAATGCGGCGGCTGCATACGCTTGATCCGGC
TACCTGCCCATTCGACCACCAAGCGAAACATCGCATCGAGCGAGCACGTACTCGGATGGAAGCCGGTCTT
GTCGATCAGGATGATCTGGACGAAGAGCATCAGGGGCTCGCGCCAGCCGAACTGTTCGCCAGGCTCAAGG
CGAGCATGCCCGACGGCGAGGATCTCGTCGTGACCCATGGCGATGCCTGCTTGCCGAATATCATGGTGGA
AAATGGCCGCTTTTCTGGATTCATCGACTGTGGCCGGCTGGGTGTGGCGGACCGCTATCAGGACATAGCG
TTGGCTACCCGTGATATTGCTGAAGAGCTTGGCGGCGAATGGGCTGACCGCTTCCTCGTGCTTTACGGTA
TCGCCGCTCCCGATTCGCAGCGCATCGCCTTCTATCGCCTTCTTGACGAGTTCTTCTGAGCGGGACTCTG
GGGTTCGAAATGACCGACCAAGCGACGCCCAACCTGCCATCACGAGATTTCGATTCCACCGCCGCCTTCT
ATGAAAGGTTGGGCTTCGGAATCGTTTTCCGGGACGCCGGCTGGATGATCCTCCAGCGCGGGGATCTCAT
GCTGGAGTTCTTCGCCCACCCTAGGGGGAGGCTAACTGAAACACGGAAGGAGACAATACCGGAAGGAACC
CGCGCTATGACGGCAATAAAAAGACAGAATAAAACGCACGGTGTTGGGTCGTTTGTTCATAAACGCGGGG
TTCGGTCCCAGGGCTGGCACTCTGTCGATACCCCACCGAGACCCCATTGGGGCCAATACGCCCGCGTTTC
TTCCTTTTCCCCACCCCACCCCCCAAGTTCGGGTGAAGGCCCAGGGCTCGCAGCCAACGTCGGGGCGGCA
GGCCCTGCCATAGCCTCAGGTTACTCATATATACTTTAGATTGATTTAAAACTTCATTTTTAATTTAAAA
GGATCTAGGTGAAGATCCTTTTTGATAATCTCATGACCAAAATCCCTTAACGTGAGTTTTCGTTCCACTG
AGCGTCAGACCCCGTAGAAAAGATCAAAGGATCTTCTTGAGATCCTTTTTTTCTGCGCGTAATCTGCTGC
TTGCAAACAAAAAAACCACCGCTACCAGCGGTGGTTTGTTTGCCGGATCAAGAGCTACCAACTCTTTTTC
CGAAGGTAACTGGCTTCAGCAGAGCGCAGATACCAAATACTGTTCTTCTAGTGTAGCCGTAGTTAGGCCA
CCACTTCAAGAACTCTGTAGCACCGCCTACATACCTCGCTCTGCTAATCCTGTTACCAGTGGCTGCTGCC
AGTGGCGATAAGTCGTGTCTTACCGGGTTGGACTCAAGACGATAGTTACCGGATAAGGCGCAGCGGTCGG
GCTGAACGGGGGGTTCGTGCACACAGCCCAGCTTGGAGCGAACGACCTACACCGAACTGAGATACCTACA
GCGTGAGCTATGAGAAAGCGCCACGCTTCCCGAAGGGAGAAAGGCGGACAGGTATCCGGTAAGCGGCAGG
GTCGGAACAGGAGAGCGCACGAGGGAGCTTCCAGGGGGAAACGCCTGGTATCTTTATAGTCCTGTCGGGT
TTCGCCACCTCTGACTTGAGCGTCGATTTTTGTGATGCTCGTCAGGGGGGCGGAGCCTATGGAAAAACGC
CAGCAACGCGGCCTTTTTACGGTTCCTGGCCTTTTGCTGGCCTTTTGCTCACATGTTCTTTCCTGCGTTA
TCCCCTGATTCTGTGGATAACCGTATTACCGCCATGCATTAGTTATTAATAGTAATCAATTACGGGGTCA
TTAGTTCATAGCCCATATATGGAGTTCCG
Features (pLannotate 1.2.2; 17 found; start..end, strand, type, name):
      1..304     +  enhancer       CMV enhancer: human cytomegalovirus immediate early enhancer
    305..508     +  promoter       CMV promoter: human cytomegalovirus (CMV) immediate early promoter
    531..574     +  misc_feature   MCS (fragment): multiple cloning site
    575..2179    +  CDS            Src: SRC_MOUSE - Experimental evidence at protein level: Swiss-Prot protein existence level 1. Non-receptor protein tyrosine kinase which is activated following engagement of many different classes of cellular receptors including immune response receptors, integrins and other adhesion receptors, receptor protein tyrosine kinases, G protein-coupled receptors as well as cytokine receptors. Participates in signaling pathways that control a diverse spectrum of biological activities including gene transcription, immune response, cell adhesion, cell cycle progression, apoptosis, migration, and transforma
   2201..2920    +  CDS            EGFP: the original enhanced GFP (Yang et al., 1996) mammalian codon-optimized
   2937..3020    +  CDS            large T antigen (fragment): large T antigen from SV40 (simian virus 40)
   3043..3164    +  polyA_signal   SV40 poly(A) signal: SV40 polyadenylation signal
   3198..3626    -  rep_origin     f1 ori (sequence partly withheld): f1 bacteriophage origin of replication; arrow indicates direction of (+) strand synthesis
   3653..3757    +  promoter       AmpR promoter: bla
   3800..3871    +  promoter       SV40 promoter (fragment): SV40 enhancer and early promoter
   3898..4108    +  promoter       SV40 promoter: SV40 early promoter
   4151..4945    +  CDS            NeoR/KanR: aminoglycoside phosphotransferase from Tn5; aph(3')-II (or nptII); confers resistance to neomycin, kanamycin, and G418 (Geneticin®)
   4966..5118    +  CDS            ble (fragment): BLE_KLEPN - Experimental evidence at protein level: Swiss-Prot protein existence level 1. Binding protein with a strong affinity to the bleomycin family of antibiotics. Binds to CL990; an antimitotic-antibiotic compound. From Klebsiella pneumoniae.
   5177..5224    +  polyA_signal   HSV TK poly(A) signal: herpes simplex virus thymidine kinase polyadenylation signal (Cole and Stacy, 1985)
   5315..5331    -  polyA_signal   bGH poly(A) signal (fragment): bovine growth hormone polyadenylation signal
   5553..6141    +  rep_origin     ori: high-copy-number ColE1/pMB1/pBR322/pUC origin of replication
   6256..6315    +  enhancer       CMV enhancer (fragment): human cytomegalovirus immediate early enhancer
