[The description below was written by a language model from this plasmid's Addgene catalogue record and pLannotate feature annotations shown in this document.]
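Description:
Src-EGFP is a mammalian expression plasmid built on the pEGFP-N1 backbone that produces mouse c-Src, a non-receptor protein tyrosine kinase, fused at its C terminus to enhanced GFP. The Src coding sequence was inserted between the EcoRI and BamHI sites of the multiple cloning site, both of which are retained. This places it directly downstream of the human cytomegalovirus immediate early enhancer and promoter and upstream of the backbone's mammalian codon-optimized EGFP open reading frame. An SV40 polyadenylation signal terminates the fusion transcript. The sequenced record is 6,315 nt, consistent with a roughly 1.6 kb insert in the 4.7 kb backbone. Tagging at the C terminus leaves the N terminus of Src free.

The plasmid is propagated in E. coli at high copy through a ColE1/pUC-type origin and selected with kanamycin. The NeoR/KanR gene (Tn5 aminoglycoside phosphotransferase) sits behind both a bacterial bla promoter and the SV40 early promoter and is followed by an HSV TK polyadenylation signal. The same marker therefore confers kanamycin resistance in bacteria and G418 resistance in transfected mammalian cells, allowing stable lines to be selected. An f1 origin is also present for single-stranded DNA production. The short large T antigen, ble and bGH poly(A) fragments in the annotation appear to be backbone remnants or partial matches rather than functional elements.

The stated purpose is simply a fluorescent Src, meaning the kinase's localization can be visualized in cells. The associated publication concerns the role of Src kinase in endocytic sorting of reovirus during cell entry.
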