Addgene plasmid #110496: Src-EGFP
Purpose: Fluorescent Src
Depositing lab: Terence Dermody & Bernardo Mainou. Depositing organization: Vanderbilt University. Publication: Src kinase mediates productive endocytic sorting of reovirus during cell entry. Mainou BA, Dermody TS. J Virol. 2011 Apr;85(7):3203-13. doi: 10.1128/JVI.02056-10. Epub 2011 Jan 19. PubMed 21248042.
Backbone
  Vector backbone: pEGFP-N1
  Backbone size w/o insert (bp): 4700
  Vector type: Mammalian Expression
Growth in bacteria
  Bacterial resistance: Kanamycin, 50 μg/mL
  Growth temperature: 37°C
  Growth strain: DH5alpha
  Copy number: High Copy
Gene/Insert
  Gene/Insert name: c-Src
  Species: M. musculus (mouse)
  Entrez Gene: Src (a.k.a. pp60c-src)
  Tag / fusion protein: EGFP (C terminal on backbone)
  Cloning method: Restriction Enzyme; 5′ cloning site EcoRI (not destroyed); 3′ cloning site BamHI (not destroyed)
  Sequencing primers: 5′ unknown
Terms and licenses: Academic/Nonprofit Terms; Industry Terms: Not Available to Industry
How to cite: Src-EGFP was a gift from Terence Dermody & Bernardo Mainou (Addgene plasmid # 110496 ; http://n2t.net/addgene:110496 ; RRID:Addgene_110496)
